>Addgene plasmid #235323 | pLentiX1-[TRE3G-TS.FF6x1-mRuby2-miRE.FF4-bGH]-EFS-rtTA-T2A-mGL-P2A-PuroR-WPRE | addgene full sequence | sequence record 472802 | Addgene NGS Result
CGCTGATATAGGGCCCGGTACCTTTAAGACCAATGACTTACAAGGCAGCTGTAGATCTTAGCCACTTTTT
AAAAGAAAAGGGGGGACTGGAAGGGCTAGCTCACTCCCAACGAAGACAAGATCTGCTTTTTGCTTGTACT
GGGTCTCTCTGGTTAGACCAGATCTGAGCCTGGGAGCTCTCTGGCTAACTAGGGAACCCACTGCTTAAGC
CTCAATAAAGCTTGCCTTGAGTGCTTCAAGTAGTGTGTGCCCGTCTGTTGTGTGACTCTGGTAACTAGAG
ATCCCTCAGACCCTTTTAGTCAGTGTGGAAAATCTCTAGCAGTAGTAGTTCATGTCATCTTATTATTCAG
TATTTATAACTTGCAAAGAAATGAATATCAGAGAGTGAGAGGAACTTGTTTATTGCAGCTTATAATGGTT
ACAAATAAAGCAATAGCATCACAAATTTCACAAATAAAGCATTTTTTTCACTGCATTCTAGTTGTGGTTT
GTCCAAACTCATCAATGTATCTTATCATGTCTGGCTCTAGCTATCCCGCCCCTAACTCCGCCCATCCCGC
CCCTAACTCCGCCCAGTTCCGCCCATTCTCCGCCCCATGGCTGACTAATTTTTTTTATTTATGCAGAGGC
CGAGGCCGCCTCGGCCTCTGAGCTATTCCAGAAGTAGTGAGGAGGCTTTTTTGGAGGCCTAGGGACGTAC
CCAATTCGCCCTATAGTGAGTCGTATTACGCGCGCTCACTGGCCGTCGTTTTACAACGTCGTGACTGGGA
AAACCCTGGCGTTACCCAACTTAATCGCCTTGCAGCACATCCCCCTTTCGCCAGCTGGCGTAATAGCGAA
GAGGCCCGCACCGATCGCCCTTCCCAACAGTTGCGCAGCCTGAATGGCGAATGGG
[124 nt withheld, positions 896-1019]
C
[91 nt withheld, positions 1021-1111]
A
[49 nt withheld, positions 1113-1161]
CCTTTGACGTTGGAGTCCACGTTCTTT
[37 nt withheld, positions 1189-1225]
ACCCTATCTCGGTCTATTCTTTTGATTTATAAGGGATTTTGCCGATTTCGGCCTATTGGTTAAAAAATGA
GCTGATTTAACAAAAATTTAACGCGAATTTTAACAAAATATTAACGCTTACAATTTAGGTGGCACTTTTC
GGGGAAATGTGCGCGGAACCCCTATTTGTTTATTTTTCTAAATACATTCAAATATGTATCCGCTCATGAG
ACAATAACCCTGATAAATGCTTCAATAATATTGAAAAAGGAAGAGTATGAGTATTCAACATTTCCGTGTC
GCCCTTATTCCCTTTTTTGCGGCATTTTGCCTTCCTGTTTTTGCTCACCCAGAAACGCTGGTGAAAGTAA
AAGATGCTGAAGATCAGTTGGGTGCACGAGTGGGTTACATCGAACTGGATCTCAACAGCGGTAAGATCCT
TGAGAGTTTTCGCCCCGAAGAACGTTTTCCAATGATGAGCACTTTTAAAGTTCTGCTATGTGGCGCGGTA
TTATCCCGTATTGACGCCGGGCAAGAGCAACTCGGTCGCCGCATACACTATTCTCAGAATGACTTGGTTG
AGTACTCACCAGTCACAGAAAAGCATCTTACGGATGGCATGACAGTAAGAGAATTATGCAGTGCTGCCAT
AACCATGAGTGATAACACTGCGGCCAACTTACTTCTGACAACGATCGGAGGACCGAAGGAGCTAACCGCT
TTTTTGCACAACATGGGGGATCATGTAACTCGCCTTGATCGTTGGGAACCGGAGCTGAATGAAGCCATAC
CAAACGACGAGCGTGACACCACGATGCCTGTAGCAATGGCAACAACGTTGCGCAAACTATTAACTGGCGA
ACTACTTACTCTAGCTTCCCGGCAACAATTAATAGACTGGATGGAGGCGGATAAAGTTGCAGGACCACTT
CTGCGCTCGGCCCTTCCGGCTGGCTGGTTTATTGCTGATAAATCTGGAGCCGGTGAGCGTGGGTCTCGCG
GTATCATTGCAGCACTGGGGCCAGATGGTAAGCCCTCCCGTATCGTAGTTATCTACACGACGGGGAGTCA
GGCAACTATGGATGAACGAAATAGACAGATCGCTGAGATAGGTGCCTCACTGATTAAGCATTGGTAACTG
TCAGACCAAGTTTACTCATATATACTTTAGATTGATTTAAAACTTCATTTTTAATTTAAAAGGATCTAGG
TGAAGATCCTTTTTGATAATCTCATGACCAAAATCCCTTAACGTGAGTTTTCGTTCCACTGAGCGTCAGA
CCCCGTAGAAAAGATCAAAGGATCTTCTTGAGATCCTTTTTTTCTGCGCGTAATCTGCTGCTTGCAAACA
AAAAAACCACCGCTACCAGCGGTGGTTTGTTTGCCGGATCAAGAGCTACCAACTCTTTTTCCGAAGGTAA
CTGGCTTCAGCAGAGCGCAGATACCAAATACTGTTCTTCTAGTGTAGCCGTAGTTAGGCCACCACTTCAA
GAACTCTGTAGCACCGCCTACATACCTCGCTCTGCTAATCCTGTTACCAGTGGCTGCTGCCAGTGGCGAT
AAGTCGTGTCTTACCGGGTTGGACTCAAGACGATAGTTACCGGATAAGGCGCAGCGGTCGGGCTGAACGG
GGGGTTCGTGCACACAGCCCAGCTTGGAGCGAACGACCTACACCGAACTGAGATACCTACAGCGTGAGCT
ATGAGAAAGCGCCACGCTTCCCGAAGGGAGAAAGGCGGACAGGTATCCGGTAAGCGGCAGGGTCGGAACA
GGAGAGCGCACGAGGGAGCTTCCAGGGGGAAACGCCTGGTATCTTTATAGTCCTGTCGGGTTTCGCCACC
TCTGACTTGAGCGTCGATTTTTGTGATGCTCGTCAGGGGGGCGGAGCCTATGGAAAAACGCCAGCAACGC
GGCCTTTTTACGGTTCCTGGCCTTTTGCTGGCCTTTTGCTCACATGTTCTTTCCTGCGTTATCCCCTGAT
TCTGTGGATAACCGTATTACCGCCTTTGAGTGAGCTGATACCGCTCGCCGCAGCCGAACGACCGAGCGCA
GCGAGTCAGTGAGCGAGGAAGCGGAAGAGCGCCCAATACGCAAACCGCCTCTCCCCGCGCGTTGGCCGAT
TCATTAATGCAGCTGGCACGACAGGTTTCCCGACTGGAAAGCGGGCAGTGAGCGCAACGCAATTAATGTG
AGTTAGCTCACTCATTAGGCACCCCAGGCTTTACACTTTATGCTTCCGGCTCGTATGTTGTGTGGAATTG
TGAGCGGATAACAATTTCACACAGGAAACAGCTATGACCATGATTACGCCAAGCGCGCAATTAACCCTCA
CTAAAGGGAACAAAAGCTGGAGCTGCAAGCTTAATGTAGTCTTATGCAATACTCTTGTAGTCTTGCAACA
TGGTAACGATGAGTTAGCAACATGCCTTACAAGGAGAGAAAAAGCACCGTGCATGCCGATTGGTGGAAGT
AAGGTGGTACGATCGTGCCTTATTAGGAAGGCAACAGACGGGTCTGACATGGATTGGACGAACCACTGAA
TTGCCGCATTGCAGAGATATTGTATTTAAGTGCCTAGCTCGATACATAAACGGGTCTCTCTGGTTAGACC
AGATCTGAGCCTGGGAGCTCTCTGGCTAACTAGGGAACCCACTGCTTAAGCCTCAATAAAGCTTGCCTTG
AGTGCTTCAAGTAGTGTGTGCCCGTCTGTTGTGTGACTCTGGTAACTAGAGATCCCTCAGACCCTTTTAG
TCAGTGTGGAAAATCTCTAGCAGTGGCGCCCGAACAGGGACTTGAAAGCGAAAGGGAAACCAGAGGAGCT
CTCTCGACGCAGGACTCGGCTTGCTGAAGCGCGCACGGCAAGAGGCGAGGGGCGGCGACTGGTGAGTACG
CCAAAAATTTTGACTAGCGGAGGCTAGAAGGAGAGAGATGGGTGCGAGAGCGTCAGTATTAAGCGGGGGA
GAATTAGATCGCGATGGGAAAAAATTCGGTTAAGGCCAGGGGGAAAGAAAAAATATAAATTAAAACATAT
AGTATGGGCAAGCAGGGAGCTAGAACGATTCGCAGTTAATCCTGGCCTGTTAGAAACATCAGAAGGCTGT
AGACAAATACTGGGACAGCTACAACCATCCCTTCAGACAGGATCAGAAGAACTTAGATCATTATATAATA
CAGTAGCAACCCTCTATTGTGTGCATCAAAGGATAGAGATAAAAGACACCAAGGAAGCTTTAGACAAGAT
AGAGGAAGAGCAAAACAAAAGTAAGACCACCGCACAGCAAGCGGCCGCTGATCTTCAGACCTGGAGGAGG
AGATATGAGGGACAATTGGAGAAGTGAATTATATAAATATAAAGTAGTAAAAATTGAACCATTAGGAGTA
GCACCCACCAAGGCAAAGAGAAGAGTGGTGCAGAGAGAAAAAAGAGCAGTGGGAATAGGAGCTTTGTTCC
TTGGGTTCTTGGGAGCAGCAGGAAGCACTATGGGCGCAGCGTCAATGACGCTGACGGTACAGGCCAGACA
ATTATTGTCTGGTATAGTGCAGCAGCAGAACAATTTGCTGAGGGCTATTGAGGCGCAACAGCATCTGTTG
CAACTCACAGTCTGGGGCATCAAGCAGCTCCAGGCAAGAATCCTGGCTGTGGAAAGATACCTAAAGGATC
AACAGCTCCTGGGGATTTGGGGTTGCTCTGGAAAACTCATTTGCACCACTGCTGTGCCTTGGAATGCTAG
TTGGAGTAATAAATCTCTGGAACAGATTTGGAATCACACGACCTGGATGGAGTGGGACAGAGAAATTAAC
AATTACACAAGCTTAATACACTCCTTAATTGAAGAATCGCAAAACCAGCAAGAAAAGAATGAACAAGAAT
TATTGGAATTAGATAAATGGGCAAGTTTGTGGAATTGGTTTAACATAACAAATTGGCTGTGGTATATAAA
ATTATTCATAATGATAGTAGGAGGCTTGGTAGGTTTAAGAATAGTTTTTGCTGTACTTTCTATAGTGAAT
AGAGTTAGGCAGGGATATTCACCATTATCGTTTCAGACCCACCTCCCAACCCCGAGGGGACCCGACAGGC
CCGAAGGAATAGAAGAAGAAGGTGGAGAGAGAGACAGAGACAGATCCATTCGATTAGTGAACGGATCTCG
ACGGTATCGGTTAACTTTTAAAAGAAAAGGGGGGATTGGGGGGTACAGTGCAGGGGAAAGAATAGTAGAC
ATAATAGCAACAGACATACAAACTAAAGAATTACAAAAACAAATTACAAAATTCAAAATTTTATCGTCCA
GTGTGGTGGCTACTAGCGCCATAGAGCCCACCGCATCCCCAGCATGCCTGCTATTGTCTTCCCAATCCTC
CCCCTTGCTGTCCTGCCCCACCCCACCCCCCAGAATAGAATGACACCTACTCAGACAATGCGATGCAATT
TCCTCATTTTATTAGGAAAGGACAGTGGGAGTGGCACCTTCCAGGGTCAAGGAAGGCACGGGGGAGGGGC
AAACAACAGATGGCTGGCAACTAGAAGGCACAGGTGCAACTCCTACCTGTGAAAAAAAAAAAGAAGACTC
GAAGTTAGTACAATTGAAAAAAGTGATTTAATTTATACCATTTTAATTCAGCTTTGTAAAAATGTATCAA
AGAGATAGCAAGGTATTCAGTTTTAGTAAACAAGATAATTGCTCCTAAAGTAGCCCCTTGAATTCTAGCC
CCTTGAAGTCCGAGGCAGTAGGCACCGCTTGAAGTCTTTAATTAAATACATCTGTGGCTTCACTATTTAA
TTAAAGACTTCAAGCGGCGCTCACTGTCAACAGCAATATACCTTCTCGAGCCTTCTGTTGGGTTAAGAAG
TCCCTGAAGAAGTAATCCCAGCAAGTGTTTCCAAGATGTGCAGGCAACGATTCTGTAAAGTACTGAAGCC
TCATTCAACATAGTATATGTGCTGCCGAAGCGAGCACACTTACCTGTTGTTACTTGTACAGCTCGTCCAT
CCCACCACCAAGCCCGGCGAACTTGGCAACTGCGTGTTCGCGTTGTACTACGAACATTTCATTGTCACTT
TCCTCTAACCTTTCCAGGCGGTGATCAACGGCATGGATACCGGGCATCTTGATGTTCCCGACGGTCTTTT
TTGACCTGTAAGTTGTTACGAAAGAGCAAGACAGATGGCCACCACCATCAACTTTCAGTGCCATATGAGT
GTATCCCCTCAGACCACCATCTGCTGGATACATCATCTCTGTATTAGGCTCCCAACCCTTGGTCTTCTTC
TGCATCACGGGACCATTGGAGGGAAAGTTTACCCCTCTGACTTGGACGTGGTAAACGAGACAGCCATCCT
CAAGGCTGGTGTCCTGCATGACGGTGACGACTCCACCATCTTCGTATCTCGTAACTCTTTCCCAAGTAAA
ACCCTCAGGAAAGGACTGTTTAAAGAAATCAGGAATGCCTTTCGGGTACTTGATAAAAGTACGGCTGCCA
TACATGAACGACGTGGCAAGAATGTCAAAGGCAAATGGCAGGGGTCCTCCCTCGATGACTTTGATCCTCA
TGGTTTGAGTTCCCATGTACGGATTGCCTTCTCCTTCACCTGTGCATTTGAATTGGTGGCCGTTGACCGA
ACCTTCCATGACCACCTTCATACGCATATTTTCCTTGATCAGCTCTTCGCCCTTAGACACCATGGTGGCT
TGTCCTAGGTTTATGAGGAATCTCTTTGGTTCCACAAGCTTACATTACAGCGTGGATGGCGTCTCCAGGC
GATCTGACGGTTCACTAAACGAGCTCTTTACGAGGGTAGGAAGTGGTACGGAAAGTTGGTATAAGACAAA
AGTGTTGTGGAATTGCTCCAGGCGATCTGACGGTTCACTAAACGAGCTCTGCTTTTATAGGCGCCCACCG
TACACGCCTAAAGCTTATACGTTCTCTATCACTGATAGGGAGTAAACTGGATATACGTTCTCTATCACTG
ATAGGGAGTAAACTGTAGATACGTTCTCTATCACTGATAGGGAGTAAACTGGTCATACGTTCTCTATCAC
TGATAGGGAGTAAACTCCTTATACGTTCTCTATCACTGATAGGGAGTAAAGTCTGCATACGTTCTCTATC
ACTGATAGGGAGTAAACTCTTCATACGTTCTCTATCACTGATAGGGAGTAAACTCGAGGAATAGTACGAA
CATGGTAGCTAGTGGATCCTTCGTCGACCTGCAGACTGGCTGTGTATAAGGGAGCCTGACATTTATATTC
CCCAGAACATCAGGTTAATGGCGTTTTTGATGTCATTTTCGCGGTGGCTGAGATCAGCCACTTCTTCCCC
GATAACGGAGACCGGCACACTGGCGCATATCGGTGGTCATCATGCGCCAGCTTTCATCCCCGATATGCAC
CACCGGGTAAAGTTCACGCATATGAAGCTGGACATCACCTCCCACAACCTCGAGGTGGAACAGTACGCTG
ATATCTCTTATACTGGGCAGAGCGCACATCGCCCACAGTCCCCGAGAAGTTGGGGGGAGGGGTCGGCAAT
TGAACCGGTGCCTAGAGAAGGTGGCGCGGGGTAAACTGGGAAAGTGATGTCGTGTACTGGCTCCGCCTTT
TTCCCGAGGGTGGGGGAGAACCGTATATAAGTGCAGTAGTCGCCGTGAACGTTCTTTTTCGCAACGGGTT
TGCCGCCAGAACACAGTAATGTGCCACCATGAGCCGGCTGGACAAGAGCAAAGTGATCAACAGCGCCCTG
GAACTGCTGAACGGCGTGGGCATCGAGGGCCTGACCACCCGGAAGCTGGCCCAGAAACTGGGCGTGGAAC
AGCCCACCCTGTACTGGCACGTGAAGAACAAGCGGGCCCTGCTGGACGCCCTGCCCATCGAGATGCTGGA
CCGGCACCACACCCACAGCTGCCCTCTGGAAGGCGAGAGCTGGCAGGACTTCCTGCGGAACAACGCCAAG
AGCTACAGATGCGCCCTGCTGAGCCACCGGGACGGCGCCAAAGTGCACCTGGGCACCAGACCCACCGAGA
AGCAGTACGAGACACTGGAAAACCAGCTGGCCTTCCTGTGCCAGCAGGGCTTCAGCCTGGAAAACGCCCT
GTACGCCCTGAGCGCCGTGGGCCACTTCACCCTGGGCTGCGTGCTGGAAGAACAGGAACACCAGGTCGCC
AAAGAGGAAAGAGAGACACCCACCACCGACAGCATGCCCCCCCTGCTGAAGCAGGCCATCGAGCTGTTCG
ACAGACAGGGCGCCGAGCCCGCCTTCCTGTTCGGCCTGGAACTGATCATCTGCGGCCTCGAGAAGCAGCT
GAAGTGCGAGAGCGGCGGACCCACCGACGCCCTGGACGACTTCGACCTGGACATGCTGCCCGCCGATGCC
CTGGATGATTTTGATCTGGATATGCTCCCTGCTGACGCTCTCGATGACTTCGATCTCGATATGCTGCCAG
GCGGAAGCGGAGAAGGTAGAGGTTCTCTCCTCACTTGTGGTGATGTTGAAGAAAACCCTGGTCCAATGGT
GAGCAAGGGCGAGGAGCTGTTCACCGGGGTGGTGCCCATCCTGGTCGAGCTGGACGGCGACGTAAACGGC
CACAAGTTCAGCGTCCGCGGCGAGGGCGAGGGCGATGCCACCAACGGCAAGCTGACCCTGAAGTTCATCT
GCACCACCGGCAAGCTGCCCGTGCCCTGGCCCACCCTCGTGACCACCTTAGGCTACGGCGTGGCCTGCTT
CGCCCGCTACCCCGACCACATGAAGCAGCACGACTTCTTCAAGTCCGCCATGCCCGAAGGCTACGTCCAG
GAGCGCACCATCTCTTTCAAGGACGACGGTACCTACAAGACCCGCGCCGAGGTGAAGTTCGAGGGCGACA
CCCTGGTGAACCGCATCGTGCTGAAGGGCATCGACTTCAAGGAGGACGGCAACATCCTGGGGCACAAGCT
GGAGTACAACTTCAACAGCCACAAGGTCTATATCACGGCCGACAAGCAGAAGAACGGCATCAAGGCTAAC
TTCAAGACCCGCCACAACGTTGAGGACGGCGGCGTGCAGCTCGCCGACCACTACCAGCAGAACACCCCCA
TCGGCGACGGCCCCGTGCTGCTGCCCGACAACCACTACCTGAGCCATCAGTCCAAACTGAGCAAAGACCC
CAACGAGAAGCGCGATCACATGGTCCTGAAGGAGAGGGTGACCGCCGCCGGGATTACACATGACATGGAC
GAGCTGTACAAGGGAAGCGGAGCTACTAACTTCAGCCTGCTGAAGCAGGCTGGAGACGTGGAGGAGAACC
CTGGACCTATGACCGAGTACAAGCCCACGGTGCGCCTCGCCACCCGCGACGACGTCCCCAGGGCCGTACG
CACCCTCGCCGCCGCGTTCGCCGACTACCCCGCCACGCGCCACACCGTCGATCCGGACCGCCACATCGAG
CGGGTCACCGAGCTGCAAGAACTCTTCCTCACGCGCGTCGGGCTCGACATCGGCAAGGTGTGGGTCGCGG
ACGACGGCGCCGCGGTGGCGGTCTGGACCACGCCGGAGAGCGTCGAAGCGGGGGCGGTGTTCGCCGAGAT
CGGCCCGCGCATGGCCGAGTTGAGCGGTTCCCGGCTGGCCGCGCAGCAACAGATGGAAGGCCTCCTGGCG
CCGCACCGGCCCAAGGAGCCCGCGTGGTTCCTGGCCACCGTCGGCGTCTCGCCCGACCACCAGGGCAAGG
GTCTGGGCAGCGCCGTCGTGCTCCCCGGAGTGGAGGCGGCCGAGCGCGCCGGGGTGCCCGCCTTCCTGGA
GACATCCGCGCCCCGCAACCTCCCCTTCTACGAGCGGCTCGGCTTCACCGTCACCGCCGACGTCGAGGTG
CCCGAAGGACCGCGCACCTGGTGCATGACCCGCAAGCCCGGTGCCTTGTAACAACGCCGATAATCAACCT
CTGGATTACAAAATTTGTGAAAGATTGACTGGTATTCTTAACTATGTTGCTCCTTTTACGCTATGTGGAT
ACGCTGCTTTAATGCCTTTGTATCATGCTATTGCTTCCCGTATGGCTTTCATTTTCTCCTCCTTGTATAA
ATCCTGGTTGCTGTCTCTTTATGAGGAGTTGTGGCCCGTTGTCAGGCAACGTGGCGTGGTGTGCACTGTG
TTTGCTGACGCAACCCCCACTGGTTGGGGCATTGCCACCACCTGTCAGCTCCTTTCCGGGACTTTCGCTT
TCCCCCTCCCTATTGCCACGGCGGAACTCATCGCCGCCTGCCTTGCCCGCTGCTGGACAGGGGCTCGGCT
GTTGGGCACTGACAATTCCGTGGTGTTGTCGGGGAAATCATCGTCCTTTCCTTGGCTGCTCGCCTGTGTT
GCCACCTGGATTCTGCGCGGGACGTCCTTCTGCTACGTCCCTTCGGCCCTCAATCCAGCGGACCTTCCTT
CCCGCGGCCTGCTGCCGGCTCTGCGGCCTCTTCCGCGTCTTCGCCTTCGCCCTCAGACGAGTCGGATCTC
CCTTTGGGCCGCCTCCCCGCCGCT
Features (pLannotate 1.2.2; 34 found; start..end, strand, type, name):
     18..155     +  CDS            nef (fragment): NEF_HV1LA - Experimental evidence at protein level: Swiss-Prot protein existence level 1. Extracellular Nef protein targets CD4(+) T-lymphocytes for apoptosis by interacting with CXCR4 surface receptors. From Human immunodeficiency virus type 1 group M subtype B (isolate Lai) (HIV-1).
    141..321     +  LTR            5' LTR (truncated): truncated 5' long terminal repeat (LTR) from HIV-1
    393..514     +  polyA_signal   SV40 poly(A) signal: SV40 polyadenylation signal
    554..689     +  rep_origin     SV40 ori: SV40 origin of replication
    710..728     -  promoter       T7 promoter: promoter for bacteriophage T7 RNA polymerase
    736..891     +  CDS            lacZα (fragment): LacZα fragment of β-galactosidase; lacZ fragment
    896..1324    +  rep_origin     f1 ori (sequence partly withheld): f1 bacteriophage origin of replication; arrow indicates direction of (+) strand synthesis
   1377..1481    +  promoter       AmpR promoter: bla
   1482..2342    +  CDS            AmpR: β-lactamase; bla; confers resistance to ampicillin, carbenicillin, and related antibiotics
   2513..3101    +  rep_origin     ori: high-copy-number ColE1/pMB1/pBR322/pUC origin of replication
   3284..3376    +  CDS            lacI (fragment): lac repressor; lacI; The lac repressor binds to the lac operator to inhibit transcription in E. coli. This inhibition can be relieved by adding lactose or isopropyl-β-D-thiogalactopyranoside (IPTG).
   3389..3410    +  protein_bind   CAP binding site: CAP binding activates transcription in the presence of cAMP. E. coli catabolite activator protein
   3425..3455    +  promoter       lac promoter: promoter for the E. coli lac operon
   3459..3481    +  protein_bind   lac operator (fragment): The lac repressor binds to the lac operator to inhibit transcription in E. coli. This inhibition can be relieved by adding lactose or isopropyl-β-D-thiogalactopyranoside (IPTG). lac repressor encoded by lacI
   3524..3542    +  promoter       T3 promoter: promoter for bacteriophage T3 RNA polymerase
   3570..3796    +  promoter       RSV promoter: Rous sarcoma virus enhancer/promoter
   3797..3977    +  LTR            5' LTR (truncated): truncated 5' long terminal repeat (LTR) from HIV-1
   4024..4149    +  misc_feature   HIV-1 Ψ: packaging signal of human immunodeficiency virus type 1
   4133..4496    +  CDS            HIV-1 gag (fragment): gag protein from human immunodeficiency virus 1; gag
   4642..4875    +  misc_feature   RRE: The Rev response element (RRE) of HIV-1 allows for Rev-dependent mRNA export from the nucleus to the cytoplasm.
   5252..5352    +  CDS            Rev (fragment): human immunodeficiency virus 1 (HIV-1) Rev protein; rev; enhances nuclear export of unspliced and incompletely spliced viral mRNAs
   5371..5487    +  misc_feature   cPPT/CTS: central polypurine tract and central termination sequence of HIV-1
   5514..5738    -  polyA_signal   bGH poly(A) signal: bovine growth hormone polyadenylation signal
   5795..5907    -  ncRNA          3' miR-30a: sequence downstream of the 71-nt precursor of the human miR-30a microRNA (Zeng et al., 2002) miRNA
   6178..6888    -  CDS            mRuby2: mRuby2 is a basic (constitutively fluorescent) red fluorescent protein published in 2012, derived from Entacmaea quadricolor. It has moderate acid sensitivity.
   6958..6992    -  promoter       TRE3GV promoter (fragment): 3rd-generation Tet-responsive promoter that can be activated by binding of Tet-On® 3G, optimized for retroviral and lentiviral vectors
   6992..7370    -  promoter       TRE3G promoter: 3rd-generation Tet-responsive promoter that can be activated by binding of Tet-On® 3G
   7448..7613    -  CDS            ccdB (fragment): CcdB, a bacterial toxin that poisons DNA gyrase; ccdB; Plasmids containing the ccdB gene cannot be propagated in standard E. coli strains.
   7619..7643    +  CDS            mHoneydew (fragment): monomeric derivative of DsRed fluorescent protein (Shaner et al., 2004) mammalian codon-optimized
   7680..7891    +  promoter       EF-1α core promoter: core promoter for human elongation factor EF-1α
   7904..8521    +  CDS            tetR: TETR2_ECOLX - Experimental evidence at protein level: Swiss-Prot protein existence level 1. TetR is the repressor of the tetracycline resistance element; its N-terminal region forms a helix-turn-helix structure and binds DNA. Binding of tetracycline to TetR reduces the repressor affinity for the tetracycline resistance gene (tetA) promoter operator sites. From Escherichia coli.
   8711..9427    +  CDS            mGreenLantern: monomeric GFP derivative that displays exceptionally high brightness in cells (Campbell et al., 2020)
   9494..10091   +  CDS            PuroR (fragment): puromycin N-acetyltransferase; pac from Streptomyces; confers resistance to puromycin
  10107..10695   +  misc_feature   WPRE: woodchuck hepatitis virus posttranscriptional regulatory element
