[The description below was written by a language model from this plasmid's Addgene catalogue record and pLannotate feature annotations shown in this document.]
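Description:
pLentiX1-[TRE3G-TS.FF6x1-mRuby2-miRE.FF4-bGH]-EFS-rtTA-T2A-mGL-P2A-PuroR-WPRE is a third-generation-style lentiviral transfer plasmid built on the pLentiX1 backbone by Golden Gate assembly. It is intended for delivering a doxycycline-inducible synthetic gene circuit into mammalian cells. In bacteria it is maintained through a high-copy ColE1/pUC origin with ampicillin resistance, and an f1 origin is also present. The viral portion comprises an RSV promoter driving a truncated HIV-1 5' LTR, the Ψ packaging signal with a gag fragment, the RRE for Rev-dependent export, cPPT/CTS, a WPRE, and a truncated 3' LTR followed by an SV40 poly(A) signal and SV40 origin.

Two transcription units sit between the LTRs in divergent orientation. On the reverse strand, the TRE3G promoter drives mRuby2 (from Entacmaea quadricolor). According to the construct name, this transcript carries a single FF6 microRNA target site and a miRE-format FF4 microRNA, consistent with the annotated miR-30a flanking sequence, and it ends in a bGH poly(A) signal. Because the expressed microRNA (FF4) does not match the target site (FF6), the transcript should not be self-silenced. That fits the record's description of this construct as the open-loop version of the ComMAND circuit, design 3, presumably serving as the unregulated comparator for closed-loop variants. On the forward strand, the EF-1α core (EFS) promoter drives one polycistron encoding rtTA (annotated through its tetR domain), mGreenLantern and puromycin resistance, separated by T2A and P2A peptides. This supplies the Tet-On activator, a green transduction marker and a means of selection. Short ccdB and mHoneydew annotations between the units are probably cloning remnants or spurious matches.
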