Addgene plasmid #235323: pLentiX1-[TRE3G-TS.FF6x1-mRuby2-miRE.FF4-bGH]-EFS-rtTA-T2A-mGL-P2A-PuroR-WPRE
Purpose: Lentiviral expression of ComMAND open-loop circuit regulating mRuby2, design 3
Depositing lab: Kate Galloway. Depositing organization: Massachusetts Institute of Technology. Publication: Model-guided design of microRNA-based gene circuits supports precise dosage of transgenic cargoes into diverse primary cells. Love KS, Johnstone CP, Peterman EL, Gaglione S, Birnbaum ME, Galloway KE. Cell Syst. 2025 Apr 22:101269. doi: 10.1016/j.cels.2025.101269. PubMed 40300600.
Backbone
  Vector backbone: pLentiX1
  Backbone manufacturer: Addgene #17297
  Backbone size w/o insert (bp): 5517
  Vector type: Mammalian Expression, Lentiviral, Synthetic Biology
  Selectable markers: Puromycin
Growth in bacteria
  Bacterial resistance: Ampicillin, 100 μg/mL
  Growth temperature: 30°C
  Growth strain: NEB Stable
  Copy number: High Copy
Gene/Insert
  Gene/Insert name: mRuby2
  Species: Entacmaea quadricolor
  Insert size (bp): 711
  Promoter: TRE3G (3rd-generation Tet system)
  Cloning method: Golden Gate
  Sequencing primers: 5′ gtaagtcattggtcttaaagg; 3′ gtagacataatagcaacagac
Resource information
  A portion of this plasmid was derived from a plasmid made by: Addgene #90236
Terms and licenses: Academic/Nonprofit Terms; Industry Terms: Not Available to Industry
Depositor comments: Also expresses rtTA, mGreenLantern, and puromycin resistance genes; Alt name: pKG3804 ; Please visit https://doi.org/10.1101/2024.06.25.600629 for bioRxiv preprint.
How to cite: pLentiX1-[TRE3G-TS.FF6x1-mRuby2-miRE.FF4-bGH]-EFS-rtTA-T2A-mGL-P2A-PuroR-WPRE was a gift from Kate Galloway (Addgene plasmid # 235323 ; http://n2t.net/addgene:235323 ; RRID:Addgene_235323)
