>Addgene plasmid #235323 | pLentiX1-[TRE3G-TS.FF6x1-mRuby2-miRE.FF4-bGH]-EFS-rtTA-T2A-mGL-P2A-PuroR-WPRE | depositor partial sequence | sequence record 463289 | mRuby2-miRE.FF4, mRuby2 with 3' microRNA
ATGGTGTCTAAGGGCGAAGAGCTGATCAAGGAAAATATGCGTATGAAGGTGGTCATGGAAGGTTCGGTCA
ACGGCCACCAATTCAAATGCACAGGTGAAGGAGAAGGCAATCCGTACATGGGAACTCAAACCATGAGGAT
CAAAGTCATCGAGGGAGGACCCCTGCCATTTGCCTTTGACATTCTTGCCACGTCGTTCATGTATGGCAGC
CGTACTTTTATCAAGTACCCGAAAGGCATTCCTGATTTCTTTAAACAGTCCTTTCCTGAGGGTTTTACTT
GGGAAAGAGTTACGAGATACGAAGATGGTGGAGTCGTCACCGTCATGCAGGACACCAGCCTTGAGGATGG
CTGTCTCGTTTACCACGTCCAAGTCAGAGGGGTAAACTTTCCCTCCAATGGTCCCGTGATGCAGAAGAAG
ACCAAGGGTTGGGAGCCTAATACAGAGATGATGTATCCAGCAGATGGTGGTCTGAGGGGATACACTCATA
TGGCACTGAAAGTTGATGGTGGTGGCCATCTGTCTTGCTCTTTCGTAACAACTTACAGGTCAAAAAAGAC
CGTCGGGAACATCAAGATGCCCGGTATCCATGCCGTTGATCACCGCCTGGAAAGGTTAGAGGAAAGTGAC
AATGAAATGTTCGTAGTACAACGCGAACACGCAGTTGCCAAGTTCGCCGGGCTTGGTGGTGGGATGGACG
AGCTGTACAAGTAACAACAGGTAAGTGTGCTCGCTTCGGCAGCACATATACTATGTTGAATGAGGCTTCA
GTACTTTACAGAATCGTTGCCTGCACATCTTGGAAACACTTGCTGGGATTACTTCTTCAGGGACTTCTTA
ACCCAACAGAAGGCTCGAGAAGGTATATTGCTGTTGACAGTGAGCGCCGCTTGAAGTCTTTAATTAAATA
GTGAAGCCACAGATGTATTTAATTAAAGACTTCAAGCGGTGCCTACTGCCTCGGACTTCAAGGGGCTAGA
ATTCAAGGGGCTACTTTAGGAGCAATTATCTTGTTTACTAAAACTGAATACCTTGCTATCTCTTTGATAC
ATTTTTACAAAGCTGAATTAAAATGGTATAAATTAAATCACTTTTTTCAATTGTACTAACTTCGAGTCTT
CTTTTTTTTTTTCACAG
