>Addgene plasmid #235323 | pLentiX1-[TRE3G-TS.FF6x1-mRuby2-miRE.FF4-bGH]-EFS-rtTA-T2A-mGL-P2A-PuroR-WPRE | depositor partial sequence | sequence record 463290 | rtTA
ATGAGCCGGCTGGACAAGAGCAAAGTGATCAACAGCGCCCTGGAACTGCTGAACGGCGTGGGCATCGAGG
GCCTGACCACCCGGAAGCTGGCCCAGAAACTGGGCGTGGAACAGCCCACCCTGTACTGGCACGTGAAGAA
CAAGCGGGCCCTGCTGGACGCCCTGCCCATCGAGATGCTGGACCGGCACCACACCCACAGCTGCCCTCTG
GAAGGCGAGAGCTGGCAGGACTTCCTGCGGAACAACGCCAAGAGCTACAGATGCGCCCTGCTGAGCCACC
GGGACGGCGCCAAAGTGCACCTGGGCACCAGACCCACCGAGAAGCAGTACGAGACACTGGAAAACCAGCT
GGCCTTCCTGTGCCAGCAGGGCTTCAGCCTGGAAAACGCCCTGTACGCCCTGAGCGCCGTGGGCCACTTC
ACCCTGGGCTGCGTGCTGGAAGAACAGGAACACCAGGTCGCCAAAGAGGAAAGAGAGACACCCACCACCG
ACAGCATGCCCCCCCTGCTGAAGCAGGCCATCGAGCTGTTCGACAGACAGGGCGCCGAGCCCGCCTTCCT
GTTCGGCCTGGAACTGATCATCTGCGGCCTCGAGAAGCAGCTGAAGTGCGAGAGCGGCGGACCCACCGAC
GCCCTGGACGACTTCGACCTGGACATGCTGCCCGCCGATGCCCTGGATGATTTTGATCTGGATATGCTCC
CTGCTGACGCTCTCGATGACTTCGATCTCGATATGCTGCCAGGC
